>Addgene plasmid #185299 | PvLEA4_repeats_k3_26_mCh-SspB (pBS1075) | addgene full sequence | sequence record 363926 | Addgene NGS Result
CGACGGATCGGGAGATCTCCCGATCCCCTATGGTGCACTCTCAGTACAATCTGCTCTGATGCCGCATAGT
TAAGCCAGTATCTGCTCCCTGCTTGTGTGTTGGAGGTCGCTGAGTAGTGCGCGAGCAAAATTTAAGCTAC
AACAAGGCAAGGCTTGACCGACAATTGCATGAAGAATCTGCTTAGGGTTAGGCGTTTTGCGCTGCTTCGC
GATGTACGGGCCAGATATACGCGTTGACATTGATTATTGACTAGTTATTAATAGTAATCAATTACGGGGT
CATTAGTTCATAGCCCATATATGGAGTTCCGCGTTACATAACTTACGGTAAATGGCCCGCCTGGCTGACC
GCCCAACGACCCCCGCCCATTGACGTCAATAATGACGTATGTTCCCATAGTAACGCCAATAGGGACTTTC
CATTGACGTCAATGGGTGGAGTATTTACGGTAAACTGCCCACTTGGCAGTACATCAAGTGTATCATATGC
CAAGTACGCCCCCTATTGACGTCAATGACGGTAAATGGCCCGCCTGGCATTATGCCCAGTACATGACCTT
ATGGGACTTTCCTACTTGGCAGTACATCTACGTATTAGTCATCGCTATTACCATGGTGATGCGGTTTTGG
CAGTACATCAATGGGCGTGGATAGCGGTTTGACTCACGGGGATTTCCAAGTCTCCACCCCATTGACGTCA
ATGGGAGTTTGTTTTGGCACCAAAATCAACGGGACTTTCCAAAATGTCGTAACAACTCCGCCCCATTGAC
GCAAATGGGCGGTAGGCGTGTACGGTGGGAGGTCTATATAAGCAGAGCTCTCTGGCTAACTAGAGAACCC
ACTGCTTACTGGCTTATCGAAATTAATACGACTCACTATAGGGAGACCCAAGCTGGCTAGCCACCATGTT
CCAGACCGCCGCCGACAAGCTGGCCGCCGCCAAGGACACCGTGGTTGACACCTTGGGCAGCGCCAAGGAC
ACCGTGGTGGAGAAGGTGGTGGGCGCCAAGGACGCCACCGCCGAGTACCTGGGAGAGAAGAAGGAGCAGA
TGAGGGACTCCGGAGGCGGCGGATCCGGCGGAATGGTGTCTAAAGGCGAGGAGGATAACATGGCTATAAT
CAAGGAATTTATGAGGTTCAAGGTGCATATGGAGGGATCTGTGAACGGTCACGAGTTCGAAATCGAGGGC
GAAGGCGAGGGGCGACCCTATGAAGGGACACAGACGGCCAAACTGAAGGTGACCAAGGGTGGCCCCCTGC
CTTTCGCCTGGGACATCCTGTCACCCCAGTTTATGTACGGCTCTAAGGCTTACGTTAAGCACCCTGCCGA
TATTCCGGACTACTTGAAACTGAGCTTCCCTGAAGGGTTCAAGTGGGAACGGGTAATGAATTTTGAGGAT
GGCGGTGTAGTCACAGTTACCCAGGACAGCTCTCTTCAGGACGGAGAATTTATCTATAAGGTTAAACTTC
GGGGCACTAACTTCCCATCAGACGGCCCCGTGATGCAGAAGAAAACTATGGGCTGGGAAGCCAGCTCAGA
ACGCATGTATCCCGAGGACGGAGCACTGAAGGGAGAAATCAAGCAGCGACTCAAGCTGAAGGATGGGGGA
CATTATGATGCTGAGGTCAAAACCACCTATAAGGCCAAGAAACCCGTTCAGCTTCCTGGGGCATACAACG
TGAATATCAAACTGGATATTACATCCCATAACGAAGACTATACCATCGTGGAACAGTACGAGCGGGCCGA
GGGCAGACATAGCACAGGGGGCATGGATGAATTGTACAAGGCGGCCGGATCCGGTGGTACCTCTGGAGGT
AGCTCCCCGAAACGCCCTAAGCTGCTGCGTGAATATTACGATTGGCTGGTTGATAACAGCTTTACCCCAT
ATCTGGTGGTGGATGCCACATACCTGGGCGTGAACGTGCCCGTGGAGTATGTGAAAGACGGTCAGATCGT
GCTGAATCTGTCTGCAAGTGCGACCGGCAACCTGCAACTGACAAATGATTTTATCCAGTTCAACGCCCGC
TTTAAGGGCGTGTCTCGTGAACTGTATATCCCGATGGGTGCCGCTCTGGCCATTTACGCTCGCGAGAACG
GCGATGGTGTGATGTTCGAACCAGAAGAAATCTATGACGAGCTGAATATTGGTTAAACCCGCTGATCAGC
CTCGACTGTGCCTTCTAGTTGCCAGCCATCTGTTGTTTGCCCCTCCCCCGTGCCTTCCTTGACCCTGGAA
GGTGCCACTCCCACTGTCCTTTCCTAATAAAATGAGGAAATTGCATCGCATTGTCTGAGTAGGTGTCATT
CTATTCTGGGGGGTGGGGTGGGGCAGGACAGCAAGGGGGAGGATTGGGAAGACAATAGCAGGCATGCTGG
GGATGCGGTGGGCTCTATGGCTTCTGAGGCGGAAAGAACCAGCTGGGGCTCTAGGGGGTATCCCC
[124 nt withheld, positions 2446-2569]
C
[91 nt withheld, positions 2571-2661]
A
[49 nt withheld, positions 2663-2711]
CCTTTGACGTTGGAGTCCACGTTCTTT
[37 nt withheld, positions 2739-2775]
ACCCTATCTCGGTCTATTCTTTTGATTTATAAGGGATTTTGCCGATTTCGGCCTATTGGTTAAAAAATGA
GCTGATTTAACAAAAATTTAACGCGAATTAATTCTGTGGAATGTGTGTCAGTTAGGGTGTGGAAAGTCCC
CAGGCTCCCCAGCAGGCAGAAGTATGCAAAGCATGCATCTCAATTAGTCAGCAACCAGGTGTGGAAAGTC
CCCAGGCTCCCCAGCAGGCAGAAGTATGCAAAGCATGCATCTCAATTAGTCAGCAACCATAGTCCCGCCC
CTAACTCCGCCCATCCCGCCCCTAACTCCGCCCAGTTCCGCCCATTCTCCGCCCCATGGCTGACTAATTT
TTTTTATTTATGCAGAGGCCGAGGCCGCCTCTGCCTCTGAGCTATTCCAGAAGTAGTGAGGAGGCTTTTT
TGGAGGCCTAGGCTTTTGCAAAAAGCTCCCGGGAGCTTGTATATCCATTTTCGGATCTGATCAGCACGTG
TTGACAATTAATCATCGGCATAGTATATCGGCATAGTATAATACGACAAGGTGAGGAACTAAACCATGGC
CAAGTTGACCAGTGCCGTTCCGGTGCTCACCGCGCGCGACGTCGCCGGAGCGGTCGAGTTCTGGACCGAC
CGGCTCGGGTTCTCCCGGGACTTCGTGGAGGACGACTTCGCCGGTGTGGTCCGGGACGACGTGACCCTGT
TCATCAGCGCGGTCCAGGACCAGGTGGTGCCGGACAACACCCTGGCCTGGGTGTGGGTGCGCGGCCTGGA
CGAGCTGTACGCCGAGTGGTCGGAGGTCGTGTCCACGAACTTCCGGGACGCCTCCGGGCCGGCCATGACC
GAGATCGGCGAGCAGCCGTGGGGGCGGGAGTTCGCCCTGCGCGACCCGGCCGGCAACTGCGTGCACTTCG
TGGCCGAGGAGCAGGACTGACACGTGCTACGAGATTTCGATTCCACCGCCGCCTTCTATGAAAGGTTGGG
CTTCGGAATCGTTTTCCGGGACGCCGGCTGGATGATCCTCCAGCGCGGGGATCTCATGCTGGAGTTCTTC
GCCCACCCCAACTTGTTTATTGCAGCTTATAATGGTTACAAATAAAGCAATAGCATCACAAATTTCACAA
ATAAAGCATTTTTTTCACTGCATTCTAGTTGTGGTTTGTCCAAACTCATCAATGTATCTTATCATGTCTG
TATACCGTCGACCTCTAGCTAGAGCTTGGCGTAATCATGGTCATAGCTGTTTCCTGTGTGAAATTGTTAT
CCGCTCACAATTCCACACAACATACGAGCCGGAAGCATAAAGTGTAAAGCCTGGGGTGCCTAATGAGTGA
GCTAACTTACATTAATTGCGTTGCGCTCACTGCCCGCTTTCCAGTCGGGAAACCTGTCGTGCCAGCTGCA
TTAATGAATCGGCCAACGCGCGGGGAGAGGCGGTTTGCGTATTGGGCGCTCTTCCGCTTCCTCGCTCACT
GACTCGCTGCGCTCGGTCGTTCGGCTGCGGCGAGCGGTATCAGCTCACTCAAAGGCGGTAATACGGTTAT
CCACAGAATCAGGGGATAACGCAGGAAAGAACATGTGAGCAAAAGGCCAGCAAAAGGCCAGGAACCGTAA
AAAGGCCGCGTTGCTGGCGTTTTTCCATAGGCTCCGCCCCCCTGACGAGCATCACAAAAATCGACGCTCA
AGTCAGAGGTGGCGAAACCCGACAGGACTATAAAGATACCAGGCGTTTCCCCCTGGAAGCTCCCTCGTGC
GCTCTCCTGTTCCGACCCTGCCGCTTACCGGATACCTGTCCGCCTTTCTCCCTTCGGGAAGCGTGGCGCT
TTCTCATAGCTCACGCTGTAGGTATCTCAGTTCGGTGTAGGTCGTTCGCTCCAAGCTGGGCTGTGTGCAC
GAACCCCCCGTTCAGCCCGACCGCTGCGCCTTATCCGGTAACTATCGTCTTGAGTCCAACCCGGTAAGAC
ACGACTTATCGCCACTGGCAGCAGCCACTGGTAACAGGATTAGCAGAGCGAGGTATGTAGGCGGTGCTAC
AGAGTTCTTGAAGTGGTGGCCTAACTACGGCTACACTAGAAGAACAGTATTTGGTATCTGCGCTCTGCTG
AAGCCAGTTACCTTCGGAAAAAGAGTTGGTAGCTCTTGATCCGGCAAACAAACCACCGCTGGTAGCGGTG
GTTTTTTTGTTTGCAAGCAGCAGATTACGCGCAGAAAAAAAGGATCTCAAGAAGATCCTTTGATCTTTTC
TACGGGGTCTGACGCTCAGTGGAACGAAAACTCACGTTAAGGGATTTTGGTCATGAGATTATCAAAAAGG
ATCTTCACCTAGATCCTTTTAAATTAAAAATGAAGTTTTAAATCAATCTAAAGTATATATGAGTAAACTT
GGTCTGACAGTTACCAATGCTTAATCAGTGAGGCACCTATCTCAGCGATCTGTCTATTTCGTTCATCCAT
AGTTGCCTGACTCCCCGTCGTGTAGATAACTACGATACGGGAGGGCTTACCATCTGGCCCCAGTGCTGCA
ATGATACCGCGAGACCCACGCTCACCGGCTCCAGATTTATCAGCAATAAACCAGCCAGCCGGAAGGGCCG
AGCGCAGAAGTGGTCCTGCAACTTTATCCGCCTCCATCCAGTCTATTAATTGTTGCCGGGAAGCTAGAGT
AAGTAGTTCGCCAGTTAATAGTTTGCGCAACGTTGTTGCCATTGCTACAGGCATCGTGGTGTCACGCTCG
TCGTTTGGTATGGCTTCATTCAGCTCCGGTTCCCAACGATCAAGGCGAGTTACATGATCCCCCATGTTGT
GCAAAAAAGCGGTTAGCTCCTTCGGTCCTCCGATCGTTGTCAGAAGTAAGTTGGCCGCAGTGTTATCACT
CATGGTTATGGCAGCACTGCATAATTCTCTTACTGTCATGCCATCCGTAAGATGCTTTTCTGTGACTGGT
GAGTACTCAACCAAGTCATTCTGAGAATAGTGTATGCGGCGACCGAGTTGCTCTTGCCCGGCGTCAATAC
GGGATAATACCGCGCCACATAGCAGAACTTTAAAAGTGCTCATCATTGGAAAACGTTCTTCGGGGCGAAA
ACTCTCAAGGATCTTACCGCTGTTGAGATCCAGTTCGATGTAACCCACTCGTGCACCCAACTGATCTTCA
GCATCTTTTACTTTCACCAGCGTTTCTGGGTGAGCAAAAACAGGAAGGCAAAATGCCGCAAAAAAGGGAA
TAAGGGCGACACGGAAATGTTGAATACTCATACTCTTCCTTTTTCAATATTATTGAAGCATTTATCAGGG
TTATTGTCTCATGAGCGGATACATATTTGAATGTATTTAGAAAAATAAACAAATAGGGGTTCCGCGCACA
TTTCCCCGAAAAGTGCCACCTGACGT
Features (pLannotate 1.2.2; 22 found; start..end, strand, type, name):
     29..81      -  misc_feature   bom (fragment): basis of mobility region from pBR322
    236..615     +  enhancer       CMV enhancer: human cytomegalovirus immediate early enhancer
    616..819     +  promoter       CMV promoter: human cytomegalovirus (CMV) immediate early promoter
    815..848     +  LTR            5' LTR (truncated) (fragment): truncated 5' long terminal repeat (LTR) from HIV-1
    864..882     +  promoter       T7 promoter: promoter for bacteriophage T7 RNA polymerase
   1083..1790    +  CDS            mCherry: mCherry is a basic (constitutively fluorescent) red fluorescent protein published in 2004, derived from Discosoma sp.. It is reported to be a very rapidly-maturing monomer with low acid sensitivity.
   1821..2150    +  CDS            sspB (fragment): SSPB_HAEIN - Experimental evidence at protein level: Swiss-Prot protein existence level 1. Also stimulates degradation of the N-terminus of RseA (residues 1-108, alone or in complex with sigma-E) by ClpX-ClpP in a non-ssrA-mediated fashion. From Haemophilus influenzae (strain ATCC 51907 / DSM 11121 / KW20 / Rd).
   2176..2400    +  polyA_signal   bGH poly(A) signal: bovine growth hormone polyadenylation signal
   2404..2425    +  promoter       SV40 promoter (fragment): SV40 enhancer and early promoter
   2446..2874    +  rep_origin     f1 ori (sequence partly withheld): f1 bacteriophage origin of replication; arrow indicates direction of (+) strand synthesis
   2888..3217    +  promoter       SV40 promoter: SV40 enhancer and early promoter
   3265..3312    +  promoter       EM7 promoter: synthetic bacterial promoter&nbsp
   3331..3705    +  CDS            BleoR: antibiotic-binding protein; Sh ble from Streptoalloteichus hindustanus; confers resistance to bleomycin, phleomycin, and Zeocin™
   3715..3840    +  CDS            ble (fragment): BLE_KLEPN - Experimental evidence at protein level: Swiss-Prot protein existence level 1. Binding protein with a strong affinity to the bleomycin family of antibiotics. Binds to CL990; an antimitotic-antibiotic compound. From Klebsiella pneumoniae.
   3835..3956    +  polyA_signal   SV40 poly(A) signal: SV40 polyadenylation signal
   4029..4045    -  protein_bind   lac operator: The lac repressor binds to the lac operator to inhibit transcription in E. coli. This inhibition can be relieved by adding lactose or isopropyl-β-D-thiogalactopyranoside (IPTG). lac repressor encoded by lacI
   4053..4083    -  promoter       lac promoter: promoter for the E. coli lac operon
   4098..4119    -  protein_bind   CAP binding site: CAP binding activates transcription in the presence of cAMP. E. coli catabolite activator protein
   4132..4224    -  CDS            lacI (fragment): lac repressor; lacI; The lac repressor binds to the lac operator to inhibit transcription in E. coli. This inhibition can be relieved by adding lactose or isopropyl-β-D-thiogalactopyranoside (IPTG).
   4407..4995    -  rep_origin     ori: high-copy-number ColE1/pMB1/pBR322/pUC origin of replication
   5166..6026    -  CDS            AmpR: β-lactamase; bla; confers resistance to ampicillin, carbenicillin, and related antibiotics
   6027..6131    -  promoter       AmpR promoter: bla
