[The description below was written by a language model from this plasmid's Addgene catalogue record and pLannotate feature annotations shown in this document.]
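Description:
PvLEA4_repeats_k3_26_mCh-SspB (pBS1075) is a 6.2 kb mammalian expression plasmid built on the YK 02 mCh SspB backbone. It is propagated in E. coli from a high-copy ColE1/pUC-type origin under ampicillin selection (AmpR with its bla promoter), and also carries an f1 phage origin. A second marker cassette places a bleomycin/Zeocin resistance gene (Sh ble) behind tandem SV40 early and bacterial EM7 promoters, followed by an SV40 poly(A) signal, which in principle permits selection in either mammalian cells or bacteria.

The expression unit is driven by the CMV immediate-early enhancer and promoter, with a T7 promoter just downstream, and terminates at a bGH polyadenylation signal. The catalogued insert is a 372 bp sequence named pvLEA22mer_shuffle_3, attributed to the sleeping chironomid Polypedilum vanderplanki and introduced by Gibson cloning. The feature table does not annotate this insert, but there is an unannotated gap between the T7 promoter and the mCherry coding sequence. That gap is shorter than the stated insert size, so its exact boundaries cannot be confirmed from the annotation. Downstream lie mCherry and an SspB fragment, consistent with a LEA-derived protein–mCherry–SspB fusion as the name indicates.

SspB binds the iLID module on exposure to blue light, so the red-fluorescent fusion can be recruited by light to an iLID-bearing scaffold. The depositors paired it with an FTH1–iLID scaffold expressed from a separate plasmid, to test whether clustering this protein triggers light-inducible condensate formation in human cells.
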