Addgene plasmid #185299: PvLEA4_repeats_k3_26_mCh-SspB (pBS1075)
Purpose: Mammalian expression of sleeping chironomid protein PvLEA4_repeats_k3_26 attached to SspB for light inducible binding to iLID scaffolds. Systems like this can be used to induce condensate formation.
Depositing lab: Pamela Silver. Depositing organization: Harvard Medical School. Publication: Natural and Designed Proteins Inspired by Extremotolerant Organisms Can Form Condensates and Attenuate Apoptosis in Human Cells. Veling MT, Nguyen DT, Thadani NN, Oster ME, Rollins NJ, Brock KP, Bethel NP, Lim S, Baker D, Way JC, Marks DS, Chang RL, Silver PA. ACS Synth Biol. 2022 Mar 18;11(3):1292-1302. doi: 10.1021/acssynbio.1c00572. Epub 2022 Feb 18. PubMed 35176859.
Backbone
  Vector backbone: YK 02 mCh SspB
  Vector type: Mammalian Expression
Growth in bacteria
  Bacterial resistance: Ampicillin, 100 μg/mL
  Growth temperature: 37°C
  Growth strain: DH5alpha
  Copy number: High Copy
Gene/Insert
  Gene/Insert name: pvLEA22mer_shuffle_3
  Species: P. vanderplanki
  Insert size (bp): 372
  Cloning method: Gibson Cloning
Terms and licenses: Academic/Nonprofit Terms; Industry Terms: Not Available to Industry
Depositor comments: This plasmid encodes a protein fused to SspB. SspB will bind to iLID upon exposure to blue light. We used it to test for light inducible condensate formations using a scaffold protein (FTH1) bound to iLID which was expressed off a separate plasmid (see pBS1042 for the scaffold protein).
How to cite: PvLEA4_repeats_k3_26_mCh-SspB (pBS1075) was a gift from Pamela Silver (Addgene plasmid # 185299 ; http://n2t.net/addgene:185299 ; RRID:Addgene_185299)
